Addgene plasmid #186852: pTRE3G-HA-human cGASdeltaN
Purpose: Doxycycline-dependent expression of human cGAS gene in mammalian cells by retroviral transduction
Depositing lab: Jonathan Kagan. Depositing organization: Boston Children's Hospital. Publication: Species-specific self-DNA detection mechanisms by mammalian cyclic GMP-AMP synthases. Mosallanejad K, Kennedy SN, Bahleda KM, Slavik KM, Zhou W, Govande AA, Hancks DC, Kranzusch PJ, Kagan JC. Sci Immunol. 2023 Jan 20;8(79):eabp9765. doi: 10.1126/sciimmunol.abp9765. Epub 2023 Jan 20. PubMed 36662885.
Backbone
  Vector backbone: pRetroX-TRE3G Vector
  Backbone manufacturer: Takara Bio
  Backbone size w/o insert (bp): 6600
  Vector type: Retroviral
  Selectable markers: Puromycin
Growth in bacteria
  Bacterial resistance: Ampicillin, 100 μg/mL
  Growth temperature: 37°C
  Growth strain: NEB Stable
  Copy number: High Copy
Gene/Insert
  Gene/Insert name: Human cGAS truncation mutant (160-522 a.a.) with N-terminal HA tag (alt names: cGAS; cGASdeltaN)
  Species: H. sapiens (human), Synthetic
  Insert size (bp): 1128
  Mutation: N-terminal truncation
  Entrez Gene: Adamts1 (a.k.a. ADAM-TS1, ADAMTS, ADAMTS-1, C3-C5, METH-1, METH1)
  Promoter: TRE3G
  Tag / fusion protein: HA (N terminal on insert)
  Cloning method: Ligation Independent Cloning
  Sequencing primers: 5′ pCEP_Fw (agagctcgtttagtgaaccg); 3′ MSCV_Rv (cagcggggctgctaaagcgcatgc)
Terms and licenses: Academic/Nonprofit Terms; Industry Terms: Not Available to Industry
Depositor comments: Contains Kozak sequence (gccacc) before start codon. Please visit https://www.biorxiv.org/content/10.1101/2022.03.09.483681v2 for bioRxiv preprint.
How to cite: pTRE3G-HA-human cGASdeltaN was a gift from Jonathan Kagan (Addgene plasmid # 186852 ; http://n2t.net/addgene:186852 ; RRID:Addgene_186852)
