[The description below was written by a language model from this plasmid's Addgene catalogue record and pLannotate feature annotations shown in this document.]
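Description:
pTRE3G-HA-human cGASdeltaN is a gammaretroviral transfer plasmid built on the Takara pRetroX-TRE3G backbone, designed for doxycycline-dependent expression of an N-terminally truncated human cGAS in mammalian cells after retroviral transduction. In bacteria it is maintained through a high-copy ColE1/pUC-type origin and selected with ampicillin via the β-lactamase gene. The sequenced plasmid is about 7.6 kb.

The viral genome is transcribed in packaging cells from a hybrid 5′ end in which the CMV enhancer and promoter are fused to a truncated 5′ LTR. This is followed by a Ψ packaging signal and a truncated gag segment lacking its start codon, which together support encapsidation of the RNA. The 3′ LTR carries a U3 deletion, so the integrated provirus is self-inactivating and expression depends on the internal promoters.

The first internal promoter is TRE3GV, a third-generation Tet-responsive promoter adapted for viral vectors. It is active only when a Tet-On 3G transactivator is bound in the presence of doxycycline, and this transactivator is not encoded here, so it must be provided separately. TRE3GV drives a Kozak-initiated open reading frame encoding an N-terminal HA epitope tag fused to human cGAS residues 160–522, a form that lacks the N-terminal region of the protein. Downstream, a mouse PGK promoter constitutively expresses puromycin N-acetyltransferase for selection of transduced cells.

The catalogue entry lists an unrelated gene (Adamts1) as the Entrez link, but the insert name and the sequence annotation both identify the insert as human cGAS. The associated study concerns species-specific mechanisms of self-DNA detection by mammalian cGAS enzymes, which fits use of this construct for inducible expression and HA-based detection of the truncation mutant.
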