Features (pLannotate 1.2.2; 18 found; start..end, strand, type, name):
    336..539     +  promoter       CMV promoter: human cytomegalovirus (CMV) immediate early promoter
    540..715     +  LTR            5' LTR (truncated): truncated long terminal repeat from Moloney murine sarcoma virus
    837..1111    +  misc_feature   MESV Ψ (fragment): packaging signal of murine embryonic stem cell virus
   1178..1594    +  CDS            gag (truncated): truncated Moloney murine leukemia virus (MMLV) gag gene lacking the start codon
   1634..1983    +  promoter       TRE3GV promoter: 3rd-generation Tet-responsive promoter that can be activated by binding of Tet-On® 3G, optimized for retroviral and lentiviral vectors
   2002..3114    +  CDS            CGAS (fragment): CGAS_HUMAN - Also known as C6orf150 From Homo sapiens (Human).
   3148..3635    +  promoter       PGK promoter: mouse phosphoglycerate kinase 1 promoter
   3656..4255    +  CDS            PuroR: puromycin N-acetyltransferase; pac from Streptomyces alboniger; confers resistance to puromycin
   4322..4394    +  CDS            env (fragment): murine leukemia virus gPr80 envelope polyprotein precursor; env; proteolytically cleaved into gp70SU and p15TM subunits
   4436..4861    +  LTR            3' LTR (ΔU3): self-inactivating 3' long terminal repeat (LTR) from Moloney murine leukemia virus
   4930..4970    +  CDS            rop (fragment): Rop protein, which maintains plasmids at low copy number; rop
   5072..5110    +  misc_feature   bom (fragment): basis of mobility region from pBR322
   5166..5376    +  promoter       SV40 promoter: SV40 early promoter
   5390..5491    +  misc_feature   bom (fragment): basis of mobility region from pBR322
   5677..6265    -  rep_origin     ori: high-copy-number ColE1/pMB1/pBR322/pUC origin of replication
   6436..7296    -  CDS            AmpR: β-lactamase; bla; confers resistance to ampicillin, carbenicillin, and related antibiotics
   7297..7401    -  promoter       AmpR promoter: bla
   7587..335     +  enhancer       CMV enhancer (across the origin): human cytomegalovirus immediate early enhancer
>Addgene plasmid #186852 | pTRE3G-HA-human cGASdeltaN | addgene full sequence | sequence record 366437 | Addgene NGS Result
CATTAGTTCATAGCCCATATATGGAGTTCCGCGTTACATAACTTACGGTAAATGGCCCGCCTGGCTGACC
GCCCAACGACCCCCGCCCATTGACGTCAATAATGACGTATGTTCCCATAGTAACGCCAATAGGGACTTTC
CATTGACGTCAATGGGTGGAGTATTTACGGTAAACTGCCCACTTGGCAGTACATCAAGTGTATCATATGC
CAAGTACGCCCCCTATTGACGTCAATGACGGTAAATGGCCCGCCTGGCATTATGCCCAGTACATGACCTT
ATGGGACTTTCCTACTTGGCAGTACATCTACGTATTAGTCATCGCTATTACCATGGTGATGCGGTTTTGG
CAGTACATCAATGGGCGTGGATAGCGGTTTGACTCACGGGGATTTCCAAGTCTCCACCCCATTGACGTCA
ATGGGAGTTTGTTTTGGCACCAAAATCAACGGGACTTTCCAAAATGTCGTAACAACTCCGCCCCATTGAC
GCAAATGGGCGGTAGGCGTGTACGGTGGGAGGTCTATATAAGCAGAGCTCAATAAAAGAGCCCACAACCC
CTCACTCGGCGCGCCAGTCTTCCGATAGACTGCGTCGCCCGGGTACCCGTATTCCCAATAAAGCCTCTTG
CTGTTTGCATCCGAATCGTGGTCTCGCTGTTCCTTGGGAGGGTCTCCTCTGAGTGATTGACTACCCACGA
CGGGGGTCTTTCATTTGGGGGCTCGTCCGGGATTTGGAGACCCCTGCCCAGGGACCACCGACCCACCACC
GGGAGGTAAGCTGGCCAGCAACTTATCTGTGTCTGTCCGATTGTCTAGTGTCTATGTTTGATGTTATGCG
CCTGCGTCTGTACTAGTTAGCTAACTAGCTCTGTATCTGGCGGACCCGTGGTGGAACTGACGAGTTCTGA
ACACCCGGCCGCAACCCTGGGAGACGTCCCAGGGACTTTGGGGGCCGTTTTTGTGGCCCGACCTGAGGAA
GGGAGTCGATGTGGAATCCGACCCCGTCAGGATATGTGGTTCTGGTAGGAGACGAGAACCTAAAACAGTT
CCCGCCTCCGTCTGAATTTTTGCTTTCGGTTTGGAACCGAAGCCGCGCGTCTTGTCTGCTGCAGCGCTGC
AGCATCGTTCTGTGTTGTCTCTGTCTGACTGTGTTTCTGTATTTGTCTGAAAATTAGGGCCAGACTGTTA
CCACTCCCTTAAGTTTGACCTTAGGTCACTGGAAAGATGTCGAGCGGATCGCTCACAACCAGTCGGTAGA
TGTCAAGAAGAGACGTTGGGTTACCTTCTGCTCTGCAGAATGGCCAACCTTTAACGTCGGATGGCCGCGA
GACGGCACCTTTAACCGAGACCTCATCACCCAGGTTAAGATCAAGGTCTTTTCACCTGGCCCGCATGGAC
ACCCAGACCAGGTCCCCTACATCGTGACCTGGGAAGCCTTGGCTTTTGACCCCCCTCCCTGGGTCAAGCC
CTTTGTACACCCTAAGCCTCCGCCTCCTCTTCCTCCATCCGCCCCGTCTCTCCCCCTTGAACCTCCTCGT
TCGACCCCGCCTCGATCCTCCCTTTATCCAGCCCTCACTCCTTCTCTAGGCGCCGGAATTGAAGATCTCG
ATGAGGCCCTTTCGTCTTCACTCGAGTTTACTCCCTATCAGTGATAGAGAACGTATGAAGAGTTTACTCC
CTATCAGTGATAGAGAACGTATGCAGACTTTACTCCCTATCAGTGATAGAGAACGTATAAGGAGTTTACT
CCCTATCAGTGATAGAGAACGTATGACCAGTTTACTCCCTATCAGTGATAGAGAACGTATCTACAGTTTA
CTCCCTATCAGTGATAGAGAACGTATATCCAGTTTACTCCCTATCAGTGATAGAGAACGTATGTCGAGGT
AGGCGTGTACGGTGGGCGCCTATAAAAGCAGAGCTCGTTTAGTGAACCGTCAGATCGCCTGGAGCAATTC
CACAACACTTTTGTCTTATACTTGGATCCGCCACCATGTACCCATACGATGTTCCAGATTACGCTCCTGG
GGCCTCGAAGCTCCGGGCGGTTTTGGAGAAGTTGAAGCTCAGCCGCGATGATATCTCCACGGCGGCGGGG
ATGGTGAAAGGGGTTGTGGACCACCTGCTGCTCAGACTGAAGTGCGACTCCGCGTTCAGAGGCGTCGGGC
TGCTGAACACCGGGAGCTACTATGAGCACGTGAAGATTTCTGCACCTAATGAATTTGATGTCATGTTTAA
ACTGGAAGTCCCCAGAATTCAACTAGAAGAATATTCCAACACTCGTGCATATTACTTTGTGAAATTTAAA
AGAAATCCGAAAGAAAATCCTCTGAGTCAGTTTTTAGAAGGTGAAATATTATCAGCTTCTAAGATGCTGT
CAAAGTTTAGGAAAATCATTAAGGAAGAAATTAACGACATTAAAGATACAGATGTCATCATGAAGAGGAA
AAGAGGAGGGAGCCCTGCTGTAACACTTCTTATTAGTGAAAAAATATCTGTGGATATAACCCTGGCTTTG
GAATCAAAAAGTAGCTGGCCTGCTAGCACCCAAGAAGGCCTGCGCATTCAAAACTGGCTTTCAGCAAAAG
TTAGGAAGCAACTACGACTAAAGCCATTTTACCTTGTACCCAAGCATGCAAAGGAAGGAAATGGTTTCCA
AGAAGAAACATGGCGGCTATCCTTCTCTCACATCGAAAAGGAAATTTTGAACAATCATGGAAAATCTAAA
ACGTGCTGTGAAAACAAAGAAGAGAAATGTTGCAGGAAAGATTGTTTAAAACTAATGAAATACCTTTTAG
AACAGCTGAAAGAAAGGTTTAAAGACAAAAAACATCTGGATAAATTCTCTTCTTATCATGTGAAAACTGC
CTTCTTTCACGTATGTACCCAGAACCCTCAAGACAGTCAGTGGGACCGCAAAGACCTGGGCCTCTGCTTT
GATAACTGCGTGACATACTTTCTTCAGTGCCTCAGGACAGAAAAACTTGAGAATTATTTTATTCCTGAAT
TCAATCTATTCTCTAGCAACTTAATTGACAAAAGAAGTAAAGAATTTCTGACAAAGCAAATTGAATATGA
AAGAAACAATGAGTTTCCAGTTTTTGATGAATTTTGAGCGGCCGCGCCGGCGGGCCCGAATTCTACCGGG
TAGGGGAGGCGCTTTTCCCAAGGCAGTCTGGAGCATGCGCTTTAGCAGCCCCGCTGGGCACTTGGCGCTA
CACAAGTGGCCTCTGGCCTCGCACACATTCCACATCCACCGGTAGGCGCCAACCGGCTCCGTTCTTTGGT
GGCCCCTTCGCGCCACCTTCTACTCCTCCCCTAGTCAGGAAGTTCCCCCCCGCCCCGCAGCTCGCGTCGT
GCAGGACGTGACAAATGGAAGTAGCACGTCTCACTAGTCTCGTGCAGATGGACAGCACCGCTGAGCAATG
GAAGCGGGTAGGCCTTTGGGGCAGCGGCCAATAGCAGCTTTGCTCCTTCGCTTTCTGGGCTCAGAGGCTG
GGAAGGGGTGGGTCCGGGGGCGGGCTCAGGGGCGGGGCGGGCGCCCGAAGGTCCTCCGGAGGCCCGGCAT
TCTGCACGCTTCAAAAGCGCACGTCTGCCGCGCTGTTCTCCTCTTCCTCATCTCCGGGCCTTTCGACCTG
CAGCCCAAGCTTACCATGACCGAGTACAAGCCCACGGTGCGCCTCGCCACCCGCGACGACGTCCCCAGGG
CCGTACGCACCCTCGCCGCCGCGTTCGCCGACTACCCCGCCACGCGCCACACCGTCGATCCGGACCGCCA
CATCGAGCGGGTCACCGAGCTGCAAGAACTCTTCCTCACGCGCGTCGGGCTCGACATCGGCAAGGTGTGG
GTCGCGGACGACGGCGCCGCGGTGGCGGTCTGGACCACGCCGGAGAGCGTCGAAGCGGGGGCGGTGTTCG
CCGAGATCGGCCCGCGCATGGCCGAGTTGAGCGGTTCCCGGCTGGCCGCGCAGCAACAGATGGAAGGCCT
CCTGGCGCCGCACCGGCCCAAGGAGCCCGCGTGGTTCCTGGCCACCGTCGGCGTCTCGCCCGACCACCAG
GGCAAGGGTCTGGGCAGCGCCGTCGTGCTCCCCGGAGTGGAGGCGGCCGAGCGCGCCGGGGTGCCCGCCT
TCCTGGAGACCTCCGCGCCCCGCAACCTCCCCTTCTACGAGCGGCTCGGCTTCACCGTCACCGCCGACGT
CGAGGTGCCCGAAGGACCGCGCACCTGGTGCATGACCCGCAAGCCCGGTGCCTGACGCCCGCCCCACGAC
CCGCAGCGCCCGACCGAAAGGAGCGCACGACCCCATGCATCGGCGTCTCGAGATATCAGTGGTCCAGGCT
CTAGTTTTGACTCAACAATATCACCAGCTGAAGCCTATAGAGTACGAGCCATAGATAAAATAAAAGATTT
TATTTAGTCTCCAGAAAAAGGGGGGAATGAAAGACCCCACCTGTAGGTTTGGCAAGCTAGCTTAAGTAAC
GCCATTTTGCAAGGCATGGAAAAATACATAACTGAGAATAGAGAAGTTCAGATCAAGGTCAGGAACAGAT
GGAACAGGGTCGACCCTAGAGAACCATCAGATGTTTCCAGGGTGCCCCAAGGACCTGAAATGACCCTGTG
CCTTATTTGAACTAACCAATCAGTTCGCTTCTCGCTTCTGTTCGCGCGCTTCTGCTCCCCGAGCTCAATA
AAAGAGCCCACAACCCCTCACTCGGGGCGCCAGTCCTCCGATTGACTGAGTCGCCCGGGTACCCGTGTAT
CCAATAAACCCTCTTGCAGTTGCATCCGACTTGTGGTCTCGCTGTTCCTTGGGAGGGTCTCCTCTGAGTG
ATTGACTACCCGTCAGCGGGGGTCTTTCATTTGGGGGCTCGTCCGGGATCGGGAGACCCCTGCCCAGGGA
CCACCGACCCACCACCGGGAGGTAAGCTGGCTGCCTCGCGCGTTTCGGTGATGACGGTGAAAACCTCTGA
CACATGCAGCTCCCGGAGACGGTCACAGCTTGTCTGTAAGCGGATGCCGGGAGCAGACAAGCCCGTCAGG
GCGCGTCAGCGGGTGTTGGCGGGTGTCGGGGCGCAGCCATGACCCAGTCACGTAGCGATAGCGGAGTGTA
GATCCGGCTGTGGAATGTGTGTCAGTTAGGGTGTGGAAAGTCCCCAGGCTCCCCAGCAGGCAGAAGTATG
CAAAGCATGCATCTCAATTAGTCAGCAACCATAGTCCCGCCCCTAACTCCGCCCATCCCGCCCCTAACTC
CGCCCAGTTCCGCCCATTCTCCGCCCCATGGCTGACTAATTTTTTTTATTTATGCAGAGGCCGAGGCCGC
CTCGGCCTCTGAGCTATTCCAGAAGTAGTGAGGAGGCTTTTTTGGAGGCCTAGGCTTTTGCAAAAAGCTT
ACTGGCTTAACTATGCGGCATCAGAGCAGATTGTACTGAGAGTGCACCATATGCGGTGTGAAATACCGCA
CAGATGCGTAAGGAGAAAATACCGCATCAGGCGCTCTTCCGCTTCCTCGCTCACTGACTCGCTGCGCTCG
GTCGTTCGGCTGCGGCGAGCGGTATCAGCTCACTCAAAGGCGGTAATACGGTTATCCACAGAATCAGGGG
ATAACGCAGGAAAGAACATGTGAGCAAAAGGCCAGCAAAAGGCCAGGAACCGTAAAAAGGCCGCGTTGCT
GGCGTTTTTCCATAGGCTCCGCCCCCCTGACGAGCATCACAAAAATCGACGCTCAAGTCAGAGGTGGCGA
AACCCGACAGGACTATAAAGATACCAGGCGTTTCCCCCTGGAAGCTCCCTCGTGCGCTCTCCTGTTCCGA
CCCTGCCGCTTACCGGATACCTGTCCGCCTTTCTCCCTTCGGGAAGCGTGGCGCTTTCTCATAGCTCACG
CTGTAGGTATCTCAGTTCGGTGTAGGTCGTTCGCTCCAAGCTGGGCTGTGTGCACGAACCCCCCGTTCAG
CCCGACCGCTGCGCCTTATCCGGTAACTATCGTCTTGAGTCCAACCCGGTAAGACACGACTTATCGCCAC
TGGCAGCAGCCACTGGTAACAGGATTAGCAGAGCGAGGTATGTAGGCGGTGCTACAGAGTTCTTGAAGTG
GTGGCCTAACTACGGCTACACTAGAAGGACAGTATTTGGTATCTGCGCTCTGCTGAAGCCAGTTACCTTC
GGAAAAAGAGTTGGTAGCTCTTGATCCGGCAAACAAACCACCGCTGGTAGCGGTGGTTTTTTTGTTTGCA
AGCAGCAGATTACGCGCAGAAAAAAAGGATCTCAAGAAGATCCTTTGATCTTTTCTACGGGGTCTGACGC
TCAGTGGAACGAAAACTCACGTTAAGGGATTTTGGTCATGAGATTATCAAAAAGGATCTTCACCTAGATC
CTTTTAAATTAAAAATGAAGTTTTAAATCAATCTAAAGTATATATGAGTAAACTTGGTCTGACAGTTACC
AATGCTTAATCAGTGAGGCACCTATCTCAGCGATCTGTCTATTTCGTTCATCCATAGTTGCCTGACTCCC
CGTCGTGTAGATAACTACGATACGGGAGGGCTTACCATCTGGCCCCAGTGCTGCAATGATACCGCGAGAC
CCACGCTCACCGGCTCCAGATTTATCAGCAATAAACCAGCCAGCCGGAAGGGCCGAGCGCAGAAGTGGTC
CTGCAACTTTATCCGCCTCCATCCAGTCTATTAATTGTTGCCGGGAAGCTAGAGTAAGTAGTTCGCCAGT
TAATAGTTTGCGCAACGTTGTTGCCATTGCTGCAGGCATCGTGGTGTCACGCTCGTCGTTTGGTATGGCT
TCATTCAGCTCCGGTTCCCAACGATCAAGGCGAGTTACATGATCCCCCATGTTGTGCAAAAAAGCGGTTA
GCTCCTTCGGTCCTCCGATCGTTGTCAGAAGTAAGTTGGCCGCAGTGTTATCACTCATGGTTATGGCAGC
ACTGCATAATTCTCTTACTGTCATGCCATCCGTAAGATGCTTTTCTGTGACTGGTGAGTACTCAACCAAG
TCATTCTGAGAATAGTGTATGCGGCGACCGAGTTGCTCTTGCCCGGCGTCAACACGGGATAATACCGCGC
CACATAGCAGAACTTTAAAAGTGCTCATCATTGGAAAACGTTCTTCGGGGCGAAAACTCTCAAGGATCTT
ACCGCTGTTGAGATCCAGTTCGATGTAACCCACTCGTGCACCCAACTGATCTTCAGCATCTTTTACTTTC
ACCAGCGTTTCTGGGTGAGCAAAAACAGGAAGGCAAAATGCCGCAAAAAAGGGAATAAGGGCGACACGGA
AATGTTGAATACTCATACTCTTCCTTTTTCAATATTATTGAAGCATTTATCAGGGTTATTGTCTCATGAG
CGGATACATATTTGAATGTATTTAGAAAAATAAACAAATAGGGGTTCCGCGCACATTTCCCCGAAAAGTG
CCACCTGACGTCTAAGAAACCATTATTATCATGACATTAACCTATAAAAATAGGCGTATCACGAGGCCCT
TTCGTCTTCAAGAATTAGCTTGGCCATTGCATACGTTGTATCCATATCATAATATGTACATTTATATTGG
CTCATGTCCAACATTACCGCCATGTTGACATTGATTATTGACTAGTTATTAATAGTAATCAATTACGGGG
T
